Addgene plasmid #78807: pcDNA3-HA-RIPK3 K55R
Purpose: To overexpress RIPK3 K55R in Mammalian Cells
Depositing lab: Jaewhan Song. Depositing organization: Yonsei University. Publication: CHIP controls necroptosis through ubiquitylation- and lysosome-dependent degradation of RIPK3. Seo J, Lee EW, Sung H, Seong D, Dondelinger Y, Shin J, Jeong M, Lee HK, Kim JH, Han SY, Lee C, Seong JK, Vandenabeele P, Song J. Nat Cell Biol. 2016 Mar;18(3):291-302. doi: 10.1038/ncb3314. Epub 2016 Feb 22. PubMed 26900751.
Backbone
  Vector backbone: pcDNA3-HA
  Vector type: Mammalian Expression
Growth in bacteria
  Bacterial resistance: Ampicillin, 100 μg/mL
  Growth temperature: 37°C
  Growth strain: DH5alpha
  Copy number: High Copy
Gene/Insert
  Gene/Insert name: RIPK3
  Species: H. sapiens (human)
  Mutation: K55R
  Entrez Gene: RIPK3 (a.k.a. RIP3)
  Promoter: CMV
  Tag / fusion protein: HA (N terminal on backbone)
  Cloning method: Restriction Enzyme; 5′ cloning site unknown (unknown if destroyed); 3′ cloning site unknown (unknown if destroyed)
  Sequencing primers: 5′ CMV-F; 3′ BGHrev
Terms and licenses: Academic/Nonprofit Terms; Industry Terms: Not Available to Industry
How to cite: pcDNA3-HA-RIPK3 K55R was a gift from Jaewhan Song (Addgene plasmid # 78807 ; http://n2t.net/addgene:78807 ; RRID:Addgene_78807)
