[The description below was written by a language model from this plasmid's Addgene catalogue record and pLannotate feature annotations shown in this document.]
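Description:
pcDNA3-HA-RIPK3 K55R is a mammalian expression plasmid of about 7 kb, built on the pcDNA3-HA backbone to overexpress a point mutant of human RIPK3 (receptor-interacting serine/threonine kinase 3, also called RIP3) in mammalian cells. In bacteria it is maintained at high copy from a ColE1/pUC-type origin and selected with ampicillin through the β-lactamase gene and its own promoter. An f1 origin is also present, which allows single-stranded DNA production. The annotated lac promoter/operator, CAP site, and lacI, ble and bom fragments are backbone remnants. The short hit annotated as an HIV-1 LTR fragment just after the CMV promoter is most likely a sequence-similarity match rather than a functional viral element.

The RIPK3 coding sequence is driven by the human cytomegalovirus immediate-early enhancer and promoter and terminated by the bovine growth hormone polyadenylation signal. According to the catalogue entry, an HA epitope supplied by the backbone is fused to the N terminus, allowing detection or immunoprecipitation with anti-HA antibodies. The tag is not separately annotated in the feature table. T7 and SP6 promoters flank the insert and can serve for in vitro transcription or as sequencing landmarks. The restriction sites used for cloning are not recorded. A second cassette places the neomycin phosphotransferase gene under the SV40 early promoter with an SV40 poly(A) signal, which permits G418 selection of stable transfectants.

The insert carries a lysine-to-arginine substitution at residue 55. The associated publication concerns ubiquitylation- and lysosome-dependent degradation of RIPK3 in the control of necroptosis, so the mutant is plausibly a tool for probing this lysine's role, although the record does not state its functional effect.
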