Features (pLannotate 1.2.2; 21 found; start..end, strand, type, name):
     36..80      -  misc_feature   bom (fragment): basis of mobility region from pBR322
    235..614     +  enhancer       CMV enhancer: human cytomegalovirus immediate early enhancer
    615..818     +  promoter       CMV promoter: human cytomegalovirus (CMV) immediate early promoter
    814..847     +  LTR            5' LTR (truncated) (fragment): truncated 5' long terminal repeat (LTR) from HIV-1
    863..881     +  promoter       T7 promoter: promoter for bacteriophage T7 RNA polymerase
    982..2535    +  CDS            RIPK3: RIPK3_HUMAN - Also known as RIP3 From Homo sapiens (Human).
   2548..2566    -  promoter       SP6 promoter: promoter for bacteriophage SP6 RNA polymerase
   2592..2816    +  polyA_signal   bGH poly(A) signal: bovine growth hormone polyadenylation signal
   2820..2841    +  promoter       SV40 promoter (fragment): SV40 enhancer and early promoter
   2862..3290    +  rep_origin     f1 ori (sequence partly withheld): f1 bacteriophage origin of replication; arrow indicates direction of (+) strand synthesis
   3304..3634    +  promoter       SV40 promoter: SV40 enhancer and early promoter
   3701..4492    +  CDS            neo: KKA2_KLEPN - Also known as kan, nptII. Experimental evidence at protein level: Swiss-Prot protein existence level 1. Resistance to kanamycin, neomycin, paromomycin, ribostamycin, butirosin and gentamicin B. From Klebsiella pneumoniae.
   4516..4674    +  CDS            ble (fragment): BLE_KLEPN - Experimental evidence at protein level: Swiss-Prot protein existence level 1. Binding protein with a strong affinity to the bleomycin family of antibiotics. Binds to CL990; an antimitotic-antibiotic compound. From Klebsiella pneumoniae.
   4669..4790    +  polyA_signal   SV40 poly(A) signal: SV40 polyadenylation signal
   4863..4879    -  protein_bind   lac operator: The lac repressor binds to the lac operator to inhibit transcription in E. coli. This inhibition can be relieved by adding lactose or isopropyl-β-D-thiogalactopyranoside (IPTG). lac repressor encoded by lacI
   4887..4917    -  promoter       lac promoter: promoter for the E. coli lac operon
   4932..4953    -  protein_bind   CAP binding site: CAP binding activates transcription in the presence of cAMP. E. coli catabolite activator protein
   4966..5058    -  CDS            lacI (fragment): lac repressor; lacI; The lac repressor binds to the lac operator to inhibit transcription in E. coli. This inhibition can be relieved by adding lactose or isopropyl-β-D-thiogalactopyranoside (IPTG).
   5241..5829    -  rep_origin     ori: high-copy-number ColE1/pMB1/pBR322/pUC origin of replication
   6000..6860    -  CDS            AmpR: β-lactamase; bla; confers resistance to ampicillin, carbenicillin, and related antibiotics
   6861..6965    -  promoter       AmpR promoter: bla
>Addgene plasmid #78807 | pcDNA3-HA-RIPK3 K55R | addgene full sequence | sequence record 149229 | Addgene assembled sequence
GACGGATCGGGAGATCTCCCGATCCCCTATGGTCGACTCTCAGTACAATCTGCTCTGATGCCGCATAGTT
AAGCCAGTATCTGCTCCCTGCTTGTGTGTTGGAGGTCGCTGAGTAGTGCGCGAGCAAAATTTAAGCTACA
ACAAGGCAAGGCTTGACCGACAATTGCATGAAGAATCTGCTTAGGGTTAGGCGTTTTGCGCTGCTTCGCG
ATGTACGGGCCAGATATACGCGTTGACATTGATTATTGACTAGTTATTAATAGTAATCAATTACGGGGTC
ATTAGTTCATAGCCCATATATGGAGTTCCGCGTTACATAACTTACGGTAAATGGCCCGCCTGGCTGACCG
CCCAACGACCCCCGCCCATTGACGTCAATAATGACGTATGTTCCCATAGTAACGCCAATAGGGACTTTCC
ATTGACGTCAATGGGTGGACTATTTACGGTAAACTGCCCACTTGGCAGTACATCAAGTGTATCATATGCC
AAGTACGCCCCCTATTGACGTCAATGACGGTAAATGGCCCGCCTGGCATTATGCCCAGTACATGACCTTA
TGGGACTTTCCTACTTGGCAGTACATCTACGTATTAGTCATCGCTATTACCATGGTGATGCGGTTTTGGC
AGTACATCAATGGGCGTGGATAGCGGTTTGACTCACGGGGATTTCCAAGTCTCCACCCCATTGACGTCAA
TGGGAGTTTGTTTTGGCACCAAAATCAACGGGACTTTCCAAAATGTCGTAACAACTCCGCCCCATTGACG
CAAATGGGCGGTAGGCGTGTACGGTGGGAGGTCTATATAAGCAGAGCTCTCTGGCTAACTAGAGAACCCA
CTGCTTACTGGCTTATCGAAATTAATACGACTCACTATAGGGAGACCCAAGCTTGGTACCATGGCCTCCT
ACCCTTATGATGTGCCAGATTATGCCTCTCCCGAATTCTGCAGATATCCATCACACTGGCGGCCGCTCGA
GATGTCGTGCGTCAAGTTATGGCCCAGCGGTGCCCCCGCCCCCTTGGTGTCCATCGAGGAACTGGAGAAC
CAGGAGCTCGTCGGCAAAGGCGGGTTCGGCACAGTGTTCCGGGCGCAACATAGGAAGTGGGGCTACGATG
TGGCGGTCAAGATCGTAAACTCGCGGGCGATATCCAGGGAGGTCAAGGCCATGGCAAGTCTGGATAACGA
ATTCGTGCTGCGCCTAGAAGGGGTTATCGAGAAGGTGAACTGGGACCAAGATCCCAAGCCGGCTCTGGTG
ACTAAATTCATGGAGAACGGCTCCTTGTCGGGGCTGCTGCAGTCCCAGTGCCCTCGGCCCTGGCCGCTCC
TTTGCCGCCTGCTGAAAGAAGTGGTGCTTGGGATGTTTTACCTGCACGACCAGAACCCGGTGCTCCTGCA
CCGGGACCTCAAGCCATCCAACGTCCTGCTGGACCCAGAGCTGCACGTCAAGCTGGCAGATTTTGGCCTG
TCCACATTTCAGGGAGGCTCACAGTCAGGGACAGGGTCCGGGGAGCCAGGGGGCACCCTGGGCTACTTGG
CCCCAGAACTGTTTGTTAACGTAAACCGGAAGGCCTCCACAGCCAGTGACGTCTACAGCTTCGGGATCCT
AATGTGGGCAGTGCTTGCTGGAAGAGAAGTTGAGTTGCCAACCGAACCATCACTCGTGTACGAAGCAGTG
TGCAACAGGCAGAACCGGCCTTCATTGGCTGAGCTGCCCCAAGCCGGGCCTGAGACTCCCGGCTTAGAAG
GACTGAAGGAGCTAATGCAGCTCTGCTGGAGCAGTGAGCCCAAGGACAGACCCTCCTTCCAGGAATGCCT
ACCAAAAACTGATGAAGTCTTCCAGATGGTGGAGAACAATATGAATGCTGCTGTCTCCACGGTAAAGGAT
TTCCTGTCTCAGCTCAGGAGCAGCAATAGGAGATTTTCTATCCCAGAGTCAGGCCAAGGAGGGACAGAAA
TGGATGGCTTTAGGAGAACCATAGAAAACCAGCACTCTCGTAATGATGTCATGGTTTCTGAGTGGCTAAA
CAAACTGAATCTAGAGGAGCCTCCCAGCTCTGTTCCTAAAAAATGCCCGAGCCTTACCAAGAGGAGCAGG
GCACAAGAGGAGCAGGTTCCACAAGCCTGGACAGCAGGCACATCTTCAGATTCGATGGCCCAACCTCCCC
AGACTCCAGAGACCTCAACTTTCAGAAACCAGATGCCCAGCCCTACCTCAACTGGAACACCAAGTCCTGG
ACCCCGAGGGAATCAGGGGGCTGAGAGACAAGGCATGAACTGGTCCTGCAGGACCCCGGAGCCAAATCCA
GTAACAGGGCGACCGCTCGTTAACATATACAACTGCTCTGGGGTGCAAGTTGGAGACAACAACTACTTGA
CTATGCAACAGACAACTGCCTTGCCCACATGGGGCTTGGCACCTTCGGGCAAGGGGAGGGGCTTGCAGCA
CCCCCCACCAGTAGGTTCGCAAGAAGGCCCTAAAGATCCTGAAGCCTGGAGCAGGCCACAGGGTTGGTAT
AATCATAGCGGGAAATAAGGGCCCTATTCTATAGTGTCACCTAAATGCTAGAGCTCGCTGATCAGCCTCG
ACTGTGCCTTCTAGTTGCCAGCCATCTGTTGTTTGCCCCTCCCCCGTGCCTTCCTTGACCCTGGAAGGTG
CCACTCCCACTGTCCTTTCCTAATAAAATGAGGAAATTGCATCGCATTGTCTGAGTAGGTGTCATTCTAT
TCTGGGGGGTGGGGTGGGGCAGGACAGCAAGGGGGAGGATTGGGAAGACAATAGCAGGCATGCTGGGGAT
GCGGTGGGCTCTATGGCTTCTGAGGCGGAAAGAACCAGCTGGGGCTCTAGGGGGTATCCCC
[124 nt withheld, positions 2862-2985]
C
[32 nt withheld, positions 2987-3018]
CA
[57 nt withheld, positions 3021-3077]
A
[49 nt withheld, positions 3079-3127]
CCTTTGACGTTGGAGTCCACGTTCTTT
[37 nt withheld, positions 3155-3191]
ACCCTATCTCGGTCTATTCTTTTGATTTATAAGGGATTTTGGGGATTTCGGCCTATTGGTTAAAAAATGA
GCTGATTTAACAAAAATTTAACGCGAATTAATTCTGTGGAATGTGTGTCAGTTAGGGTGTGGAAAGTCCC
CAGGCTCCCCAGGCAGGCAGAAGTATGCAAAGCATGCATCTCAATTAGTCAGCAACCAGGTGTGGAAAGT
CCCCAGGCTCCCCAGCAGGCAGAAGTATGCAAAGCATGCATCTCAATTAGTCAGCAACCATAGTCCCGCC
CCTAACTCCGCCCATCCCGCCCCTAACTCCGCCCAGTTCCGCCCATTCTCCGCCCCATGGCTGACTAATT
TTTTTTATTTATGCAGAGGCCGAGGCCGCCTCTGCCTCTGAGCTATTCCAGAAGTAGTGAGGAGGCTTTT
TTGGAGGCCTAGGCTTTTGCAAAAAGCTCCCGGGAGCTTGTATATCCATTTTCGGATCTGATCAAGAGAC
AGGATGAGGATCGTTTCGCATGATTGAACAAGATGGATTGCACGCAGGTTCTCCGGCCGCTTGGGTGGAG
AGGCTATTCGGCTATGACTGGGCACAACAGACAATCGGCTGCTCTGATGCCGCCGTGTTCCGGCTGTCAG
CGCAGGGGCGCCCGGTTCTTTTTGTCAAGACCGACCTGTCCGGTGCCCTGAATGAACTGCAGGACGAGGC
AGCGCGGCTATCGTGGCTGGCCACGACGGGCGTTCCTTGCGCAGCTGTGCTCGACGTTGTCACTGAAGCG
GGAAGGGACTGGCTGCTATTGGGCGAAGTGCCGGGGCAGGATCTCCTGTCATCTCACCTTGCTCCTGCCG
AGAAAGTATCCATCATGGCTGATGCAATGCGGCGGCTGCATACGCTTGATCCGGCTACCTGCCCATTCGA
CCACCAAGCGAAACATCGCATCGAGCGAGCACGTACTCGGATGGAAGCCGGTCTTGTCGATCAGGATGAT
CTGGACGAAGAGCATCAGGGGCTCGCGCCAGCCGAACTGTTCGCCAGGCTCAAGGCGCGCATGCCCGACG
GCGAGGATCTCGTCGTGACCCATGGCGATGCCTGCTTGCCGAATATCATGGTGGAAAATGGCCGCTTTTC
TGGATTCATCGACTGTGGCCGGCTGGGTGTGGCGGACCGCTATCAGGACATAGCGTTGGCTACCCGTGAT
ATTGCTGAAGAGCTTGGCGGCGAATGGGCTGACCGCTTCCTCGTGCTTTACGGTATCGCCGCTCCCGATT
CGCAGCGCATCGCCTTCTATCGCCTTCTTGACGAGTTCTTCTGAGCGGGACTCTGGGGTTCGAAATGACC
GACCAAGCGACGCCCAACCTGCCATCACGAGATTTCGATTCCACCGCCGCCTTCTATGAAAGGTTGGGCT
TCGGAATCGTTTTCCGGGACGCCGGCTGGATGATCCTCCAGCGCGGGGATCTCATGCTGGAGTTCTTCGC
CCACCCCAACTTGTTTATTGCAGCTTATAATGGTTACAAATAAAGCAATAGCATCACAAATTTCACAAAT
AAAGCATTTTTTTCACTGCATTCTAGTTGTGGTTTGTCCAAACTCATCAATGTATCTTATCATGTCTGTA
TACCGTCGACCTCTAGCTAGAGCTTGGCGTAATCATGGTCATAGCTGTTTCCTGTGTGAAATTGTTATCC
GCTCACAATTCCACACAACATACGAGCCGGAAGCATAAAGTGTAAAGCCTGGGGTGCCTAATGAGTGAGC
TAACTCACATTAATTGCGTTGCGCTCACTGCCCGCTTTCCAGTCGGGAAACCTGTCGTGCCAGCTGCATT
AATGAATCGGCCAACGCGCGGGGAGAGGCGGTTTGCGTATTGGGCGCTCTTCCGCTTCCTCGCTCACTGA
CTCGCTGCGCTCGGTCGTTCGGCTGCGGCGAGCGGTATCAGCTCACTCAAAGGCGGTAATACGGTTATCC
ACAGAATCAGGGGATAACGCAGGAAAGAACATGTGAGCAAAAGGCCAGCAAAAGGCCAGGAACCGTAAAA
AGGCCGCGTTGCTGGCGTTTTTCCATAGGCTCCGCCCCCCTGACGAGCATCACAAAAATCGACGCTCAAG
TCAGAGGTGGCGAAACCCGACAGGACTATAAAGATACCAGGCGTTTCCCCCTGGAAGCTCCCTCGTGCGC
TCTCCTGTTCCGACCCTGCCGCTTACCGGATACCTGTCCGCCTTTCTCCCTTCGGGAAGCGTGGCGCTTT
CTCAATGCTCACGCTGTAGGTATCTCAGTTCGGTGTAGGTCGTTCGCTCCAAGCTGGGCTGTGTGCACGA
ACCCCCCGTTCAGCCCGACCGCTGCGCCTTATCCGGTAACTATCGTCTTGAGTCCAACCCGGTAAGACAC
GACTTATCGCCACTGGCAGCAGCCACTGGTAACAGGATTAGCAGAGCGAGGTATGTAGGCGGTGCTACAG
AGTTCTTGAAGTGGTGGCCTAACTACGGCTACACTAGAAGGACAGTATTTGGTATCTGCGCTCTGCTGAA
GCCAGTTACCTTCGGAAAAAGAGTTGGTAGCTCTTGATCCGGCAAACAAACCACCGCTGGTAGCGGTGGT
TTTTTTGTTTGCAAGCAGCAGATTACGCGCAGAAAAAAAGGATCTCAAGAAGATCCTTTGATCTTTTCTA
CGGGGTCTGACGCTCAGTGGAACGAAAACTCACGTTAAGGGATTTTGGTCATGAGATTATCAAAAAGGAT
CTTCACCTAGATCCTTTTAAATTAAAAATGAAGTTTTAAATCAATCTAAAGTATATATGAGTAAACTTGG
TCTGACAGTTACCAATGCTTAATCAGTGAGGCACCTATCTCAGCGATCTGTCTATTTCGTTCATCCATAG
TTGCCTGACTCCCCGTCGTGTAGATAACTACGATACGGGAGGGCTTACCATCTGGCCCCAGTGCTGCAAT
GATACCGCGAGACCCACGCTCACCGGCTCCAGATTTATCAGCAATAAACCAGCCAGCCGGAAGGGCCGAG
CGCAGAAGTGGTCCTGCAACTTTATCCGCCTCCATCCAGTCTATTAATTGTTGCCGGGAAGCTAGAGTAA
GTAGTTCGCCAGTTAATAGTTTGCGCAACGTTGTTGCCATTGCTACAGGCATCGTGGTGTCACGCTCGTC
GTTTGGTATGGCTTCATTCAGCTCCGGTTCCCAACGATCAAGGCGAGTTACATGATCCCCCATGTTGTGC
AAAAAAGCGGTTAGCTCCTTCGGTCCTCCGATCGTTGTCAGAAGTAAGTTGGCCGCAGTGTTATCACTCA
TGGTTATGGCAGCACTGCATAATTCTCTTACTGTCATGCCATCCGTAAGATGCTTTTCTGTGACTGGTGA
GTACTCAACCAAGTCATTCTGAGAATAGTGTATGCGGCGACCGAGTTGCTCTTGCCCGGCGTCAATACGG
GATAATACCGCGCCACATAGCAGAACTTTAAAAGTGCTCATCATTGGAAAACGTTCTTCGGGGCGAAAAC
TCTCAAGGATCTTACCGCTGTTGAGATCCAGTTCGATGTAACCCACTCGTGCACCCAACTGATCTTCAGC
ATCTTTTACTTTCACCAGCGTTTCTGGGTGAGCAAAAACAGGAAGGCAAAATGCCGCAAAAAAGGGAATA
AGGGCGACACGGAAATGTTGAATACTCATACTCTTCCTTTTTCAATATTATTGAAGCATTTATCAGGGTT
ATTGTCTCATGAGCGGATACATATTTGAATGTATTTAGAAAAATAAACAAATAGGGGTTCCGCGCACATT
TCCCCGAAAAGTGCCACCTGACGTC
