>Addgene plasmid #78807 | pcDNA3-HA-RIPK3 K55R | addgene partial sequence | sequence record 149227 | CMV-F 5'-CGCAAATGGGCGGTAGGCGTG-3'
ACTAGAGAACCCACTGCTTACTGGCTTATCGAAATTAATACGACTCACTATAGGGAGACCCAAGCTTGGT
ACCATGGCCTCCTACCCTTATGATGTGCCAGATTATGCCTCTCCCGAATTCTGCAGATATCCATCACACT
GGCGGCCGCTCGAGATGTCGTGCGTCAAGTTATGGCCCAGCGGTGCCCCCGCCCCCTTGGTGTCCATCGA
GGAACTGGAGAACCAGGAGCTCGTCGGCAAAGGCGGGTTCGGCACAGTGTTCCGGGCGCAACATAGGAAG
TGGGGCTACGATGTGGCGGTCAAGATCGTAAACTCGCGGGCGATATCCAGGGAGGTCAAGGCCATGGCAA
GTCTGGATAACGAATTCGTGCTGCGCCTAGAAGGGGTTATCGAGAAGGTGAACTGGGACCAAGATCCCAA
GCCGGCTCTGGTGACTAAATTCATGGAGAACGGCTCCTTGTCGGGGCTGCTGCAGTCCCAGTGCCCTCGG
CCCTGGCCGCTCCTTTGCCGCCTGCTGAAAGAAGTGGTGCTTGGGATGTTTTACCTGCACGACCAGAACC
CGGTGCTCCTGCACCGGGACCTCAAGCCATCCAACGTCCTGCTGGACCCAGAGCTGCACGTCAAGCTGGC
AGATTTTGGCCTGTCCACATTTCAGGGAGGCTCACAGTCAGGGACAGGGTCCGGGGAGCCAGGGGGCACC
CTGGGCTACTTGGCCCCAGAACTGTTTGTTAACGTAAACCGGAAGGCCTCCACAGCCAGTGACGTCTACA
GCTTCGGGATCCTAATGTGGGCAGTGCTTGCTGGAAGAGAAGTTGAGTTGCCAACCGAACCATCACTCGT
GTACGAAGCAGTGTGCAACAGGCAGAACCGGCCTTCATTGGCTGA
