>Addgene plasmid #78807 | pcDNA3-HA-RIPK3 K55R | addgene partial sequence | sequence record 149228 | BGH-rev 5'-TAGAAGGCACAGTCGAGG-3'
CTATAGAATAGGGCCCTTATTTCCCGCTATGATTATACCAACCCTGTGGCCTGCTCCAGGCTTCAGGATC
TTTAGGGCCTTCTTGCGAACCTACTGGTGGGGGGTGCTGCAAGCCCCTCCCCTTGCCCGAAGGTGCCAAG
CCCCATGTGGGCAAGGCAGTTGTCTGTTGCATAGTCAAGTAGTTGTTGTCTCCAACTTGCACCCCAGAGC
AGTTGTATATGTTAACGAGCGGTCGCCCTGTTACTGGATTTGGCTCCGGGGTCCTGCAGGACCAGTTCAT
GCCTTGTCTCTCAGCCCCCTGATTCCCTCGGGGTCCAGGACTTGGTGTTCCAGTTGAGGTAGGGCTGGGC
ATCTGGTTTCTGAAAGTTGAGGTCTCTGGAGTCTGGGGAGGTTGGGCCATCGAATCTGAAGATGTGCCTG
CTGTCCAGGCTTGTGGAACCTGCTCCTCTTGTGCCCTGCTCCTCTTGGTAAGGCTCGGGCATTTTTTAGG
AACAGAGCTGGGAGGCTCCTCTAGATTCAGTTTGTTTAGCCACTCAGAAACCATGACATCATTACGAGAG
TGCTGGTTTTCTATGGTTCTCCTAAAGCCATCCATTTCTGTCCCTCCTTGGCCTGACTCTGGGATAGAAA
ATCTCCTATTGCTGCTCCTGAGCTGAGACAGGAAATCCTTTACCGTGGAGACAGCAGCATTCATATTGTT
CTCCACCATCTGGAAGACTTCATCAGTTTTTGGTAGGCATTCCTGGAAGGAGGGTCTGTCCTTGGGCTCA
CTGCTCCAGCAGA
